Addgene plasmid #23550: pDONR223-PRKCA
Depositing lab: William Hahn & David Root. Depositing organization: Dana-Farber Cancer Institute. Publication: COT drives resistance to RAF inhibition through MAP kinase pathway reactivation. Johannessen CM, Boehm JS, Kim SY, Thomas SR, Wardwell L, Johnson LA, Emery CM, Stransky N, Cogdill AP, Barretina J, Caponigro G, Hieronymus H, Murray RR, Salehi-Ashtiani K, Hill DE, Vidal M, Zhao JJ, Yang X, Alkan O, Kim S, Harris JL, Wilson CJ, Myer VE, Finan PM, Root DE, Roberts TM, Golub T, Flaherty KT, Dummer R, Weber BL, Sellers WR, Schlegel R, Wargo JA, Hahn WC, Garraway LA. Nature. 2010 Dec 16;468(7326):968-72. doi: 10.1038/nature09627 PubMed 21107320.
Backbone
  Vector backbone: pDONR223
  Backbone manufacturer: Invitrogen
  Backbone size w/o insert (bp): 5005
  Vector type: Gateway Donor vector
Growth in bacteria
  Bacterial resistance: Spectinomycin, 50 μg/mL
  Growth temperature: 37°C
  Growth strain: DH5alpha
  Copy number: High Copy
Gene/Insert
  Gene/Insert name: PRKCA (alt name: protein kinase C, alpha)
  Species: H. sapiens (human)
  Insert size (bp): 2019
  Entrez Gene: PRKCA (a.k.a. AAG6, PKC-alpha, PKCA, PKCI+/-, PKCalpha, PRKACA)
  Cloning method: Gateway Cloning
  Sequencing primers: 5′ M13pUC-fwd; 3′ M13rev
Terms and licenses: Academic/Nonprofit Terms; Industry Terms: Not Available to Industry
Depositor comments: The ORF has no Stop codon. This design enables easy recombination into a destination vector to add an epitope tag of choice and Stop codon to the ORF. Do NOT use this plasmid directly for transfections. A set of 4 custom lentiviral vectors is available ( pLX301 (http://www.addgene.org/25895/) , pLX302 (http://www.addgene.org/25896/) , pLX303 (http://www.addgene.org/25897/) , pLX304 (http://www.addgene.org/25890/) ) to be used to express these ORFs in mammalian cells. These plasmids are not included in the kit and must be ordered separately.
How to cite: pDONR223-PRKCA was a gift from William Hahn & David Root (Addgene plasmid # 23550 ; http://n2t.net/addgene:23550 ; RRID:Addgene_23550)
