[The description below was written by a language model from this plasmid's Addgene catalogue record.]
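Description:
pDONR223-PRKCA is a Gateway entry clone built on the Invitrogen pDONR223 donor backbone (about 5 kb without insert). It carries the human PRKCA open reading frame, which encodes protein kinase C alpha, as an insert of roughly 2 kb. The plasmid is maintained at high copy number in standard E. coli cloning strains and is selected with spectinomycin. The record includes no feature table, so the origin of replication and the exact recombination sites are not itemised. As a product of Gateway cloning into a donor vector, the ORF would normally be flanked by attL-type sites that allow LR recombination into destination vectors. M13 forward and reverse primer sites flank the insert for sequence verification.

The ORF was deliberately cloned without a stop codon. After transfer into a destination vector, the coding sequence can therefore read through into a C-terminal epitope tag and the stop codon supplied by that vector. The record lists no promoter for the insert, and the depositors state that the plasmid should not be transfected directly. It serves as a shuttle and archival source of the kinase ORF, not as an expression construct. The depositors point to a companion set of lentiviral destination vectors (pLX301 to pLX304), obtained separately, for expressing these ORFs in mammalian cells. The clone appears to belong to a larger ORF kit, and the associated publication examined resistance to RAF inhibition through reactivation of the MAP kinase pathway. This fits use of the clone in gain-of-function expression screens and follow-up studies of kinase signalling.
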