>Addgene plasmid #23550 | pDONR223-PRKCA | depositor partial sequence | sequence record 10775 | Author sequence, M13pUC-fwd
CCCAAATAAATGATTTTATTTTGACTGATAGTGACCTGTTCGTTGCAACAAATTGATGAGCAATGCTTTT
TTATAATGCCAACTTTGTACAAAAAAGTTGGCACC
[174 nt withheld, positions 106-279]
GGGTTTGGGAAACAAGGCTTCCAGTGCCAAGTTTGCTGTTTTGTGGTCCACAAGAGGTGCCATGAATTTG
TTACTTTTTCTTGTCCGGGTGCGGATAAGGGACCCGACACTGATGACCCCAGGAGCAAGCACAAGTTCAA
AATCCACACTTACGGAAGCCCCACCTTCTGCGATCACTGTGGGTCACTGCTCTATGGACTTATCCATCAA
GGGATGAAATGTGACACCTGCGATATGAACGTTCACAAGCAATGCGTCATCAATGTCCCCAGCCTCTGCG
GAATGGATCACACTGAGAAGAGGGGGCGGATTTACCTAAAGGCTGAGGTTGCTGATGAAAAGCTCCATGT
CACAGTACGAGATGCAAAAAATCTAATCCCTATGGATCCAAACGGGCTTTCAGATCCTTATGTGAAGCTG
AAACTTATTCCTGATCCCAAGAATGAAAGCAAGCAAAAAACCAAAACCATCCGCTCCACACTAAATCCGC
AGTGAAATGAATCCTTTACTTTCAATTTGAAACCTTTCGACAAAGACCGACAACTGTCTGTAGAAATCTG
GGACTGGGAAC
