>Addgene plasmid #23550 | pDONR223-PRKCA | addgene partial sequence | sequence record 29444 | 23550 with M13pUC-fwd
TAATGATTTTATTTTGACTGATAGTGACCTGTTCGTTGCAACAAATTGATGAGCAATGCTTTTTTATAAT
GCCAACTTTGTACAAAAAAGTTGGCACC
[174 nt withheld, positions 99-272]
GGGTTTGGGAAACAAGGCTTCCAGTGCCAAGTTTGCTGTTTTGTGGTCCACAAGAGGTGCCATGAATTTG
TTACTTTTTCTTGTCCGGGTGCGGATAAGGGACCCGACACTGATGACCCCAGGAGCAAGCACAAGTTCAA
AATCCACACTTACGGAAGCCCCACCTTCTGCGATCACTGTGGGTCACTGCTCTATGGACTTATCCATCAA
GGGATGAAATGTGACACCTGCGATATGAACGTTCACAAGCAATGCGTCATCAATGTCCCCAGCCTCTGCG
GAATGGATCACACTGAGAAGAGGGGGCGGATTTACCTAAAGGCTGAGGTTGCTGATGAAAAGCTCCATGT
CACAGTACGAGATGCAAAAAATCTAATCCCTATGGATCCAAACGGGCTTTCAGATCCTTATGTGAAGCTG
AAACTTATTCCTGATCCCAAGAATGAAAGCAAGCAAAAAACCAAAACCATCCCGCTCCACACTAAATCCG
CAGTGGAATGAGTCCTTT
