>Addgene plasmid #23550 | pDONR223-PRKCA | depositor partial sequence | sequence record 47070 | Author sequence, M13-rev
GAAAACAGCTATGACCATGTAATACGACTCACTATAGGGGATATCAGCTGGATGGCAAATAATGATTTTA
TTTTGACTGATAGTGACCTGTTCGTTGCAACAAATTGATAAGCAATGCTTTCTTATAATGCCAACTTTGT
ACAAGAAAGTTGGCAATACTGCACTCTGTAAGATGGGGTGCACAAACTGGGGGTTGACATACGAGAACCC
TTCAAAATCAGACTGGTCTATGTTAGCAATAACCAGCTGATCAGGTGGTGTTAAGACGGGCTGTCCTCGT
GTGAAGAACTTGTCAAAGTTCTCTGCTCCTTTGCCACACACTTTGGGCTTGAATGGTGGCTGGATCTCCC
TGTTCTCCAGTTTTTCCCAGTCGATCCTCCGGAAGAAGGCATGCTCTCTCACGTCCCTCTCCCCCTCAGG
CCCACAGCCCAGCCGCTTGGCTGGGTGTTTGGTCATCAGTCCTTTGCAGATAGAAACAGCCTCCTTGGAC
AAGGATTTTGGATAGGAAACGTTGTGCTCCATGATAGACTGAAATAGCTCGTCTTCATCTTCACCATCAA
ATGGAGGCTGCCCGGCAAGCATTTCATACAACAGGACGCCATAGGCCCACCAGTCCACAGATTTTCCATA
CGGCTGATAAGCGATTATCTCTGGGGCGATATAATCTGGAGTCCCACAGAAGGTCCTGGTCGTGACTCCA
TCCATCATGTGTTCCTTGCACATCCCAAAGTCAGCAATTTTGATATGTCCTTCTGAATCCAACATGACGT
TATCTAACTTCAGATCCCTAT
